>Addgene plasmid #235705 | pYO1025 | addgene full sequence | sequence record 470275 | Addgene NGS Result
TGACATTGATTATTGACTAGTTATTAATAGTAATCAATTACGGGGTCATTAGTTCATAGCCCATATATGG
AGTTCCGCGTTACATAACTTACGGTAAATGGCCCGCCTGGCTGACCGCCCAACGACCCCCGCCCATTGAC
GTCAATAATGACGTATGTTCCCATAGTAACGCCAATAGGGACTTTCCATTGACGTCAATGGGTGGAGTAT
TTACGGTAAACTGCCCACTTGGCAGTACATCAAGTGTATCATATGCCAAGTACGCCCCCTATTGACGTCA
ATGACGGTAAATGGCCCGCCTGGCATTATGCCCAGTACATGACCTTATGGGACTTTCCTACTTGGCAGTA
CATCTACGTATTAGTCATCGCTATTACCATGGTGATGCGGTTTTGGCAGTACATCAATGGGCGTGGATAG
CGGTTTGACTCACGGGGATTTCCAAGTCTCCACCCCATTGACGTCAATGGGAGTTTGTTTTGGCACCAAA
ATCAACGGGACTTTCCAAAATGTCGTAACAACTCCGCCCCATTGACGCAAATGGGCGGTAGGCGTGTACG
GTGGGAGGTCTATATAAGCAGAGCTCTCCCTATCAGTGATAGAGATCTCCCTATCAGTGATAGAGATCGT
CGACGAGCTCGTTTAGTGAACCGTCAGATCGCCTGGAGACGCCATCCACGCTGTTTTGACCTCCATAGAA
GACACCGGGACCGATCCAGCCTCCGGACTCTAGCGTTTAAACTTAAGCTTGGTACC
[2661 nt withheld, positions 757-3417]
TGAGTCGAGTCTAGAGGGCCCGTTTAAACCCGCTGATCAGCCTCGACTGTGCCTTCTAGTTGCCAGCCAT
CTGTTGTTTGCCCCTCCCCCGTGCCTTCCTTGACCCTGGAAGGTGCCACTCCCACTGTCCTTTCCTAATA
AAATGAGGAAATTGCATCGCATTGTCTGAGTAGGTGTCATTCTATTCTGGGGGGTGGGGTGGGGCAGGAC
AGCAAGGGGGAGGATTGGGAAGACAATAGCAGGCATGCTGGTGATGCGGTGGGCTCTATGGTATTAATAG
TAATCAATTACGGGGTCATTAGTTCATAGCCCATATATGGAGTTCCGCGTTACATAACTTACGGTAAATG
GCCCGCCTGGCTGACCGCCCAACGACCCCCGCCCATTGACGTCAATAATGACGTATGTTCCCATAGTAAC
GCCAATAGGGACTTTCCATTGACGTCAATGGGTGGAGTATTTACGGTAAACTGCCCACTTGGCAGTACAT
CAAGTGTATCATATGCCAAGTACGCCCCCTATTGACGTCAATGACGGTAAATGGCCCGCCTGGCATTATG
CCCAGTACATGACCTTATGGGACTTTCCTACTTGGCAGTACATCTACGTATTAGTCATCGCTATTACCAT
GGTCGAGGTGAGCCCCACGTTCTGCTTCACTCTCCCCATCTCCCCCCCCTCCCCACCCCCAATTTTGTAT
TTATTTATTTTTTAATTATTTTGTGCAGCGATGGGGGCGGGGGGGGGGGGGGGGCGCGCGCCRGGGGGGG
GGGGGGGGGGSGGGGGGSGGGGSGGGGSGRGGSGGAGAGGKGCGGCGGCAGCCAATCAGAGCGGCGCGCT
CCGAAAGTTTCCTTTTATGGCGAGGCGGCGGCGGCGGCGGCCCTATAAAAAGCGAAGCGCGCGGCGGGCG
GGAGTCGCTGCGCGCTGCCTTCGCCCCGTGCCCCGCTCCGCCGCCGCCTCGCGCCGCCCGCCCCGGCTCT
GACTGACCGCGTTACTCCCACAGGTGAGCGGGCGGGACGGCCCTTCTCCTCCGGGCTGTAATTAGCGCTT
GGTTTAATGACGGCTTGTTTCTTTTCTGTGGCTGCGTGAAAGCCTTGAGGGGCTCCGGGAGGGCCCTTTG
TGCGGGGGGAGCGGCTCGGGGGGTGCGTGCGTGTGTGTGTGCGTGGGGAGCGCCGCGTGCGGCTCCGCGC
TGCCCGGCGGCTGTGAGCGCTGCGGGCGCGGCGCGGGGCTTTGTGCGCTCCGCAGTGTGCGCGAGGGGAG
CGCGGCCGGGGGCGGTGCCCCGCGGTGCGGGGGGGGCTGCGAGGGGAACAAAGGCTGCGTGCGGGGTGTG
TGCGTGGGGGGGTGAGCAGGGGGTGTGGGCGCGTCGGTCGGGCTGCAACCCCCCCTGCACCCCCCTCCCC
GAGTTGCTGAGCACGGCCCGGCTTCGGGTGCGGGGCTCCGTACGGGGCGTGGCGCGGGGCTCGCCGTGCC
GGGCGGGGGGTGGCGGCAGGTGGGGGTGCCGGGCGGGGCGGGGCCGCCTCGGGCCGGGGRGGGCTCGGGG
GRGGGGCGCGGCGGCCCCCGGAGCGCCGGCGGCTGTCGAGGCGCGGCGAGCCGCAGCCATTGCCTTTTAT
GGTAATCGTGCGAGAGGGCGCAGGGACTTCCTTTGTCCCAAATCTGTGCGGAGCCGAAATCTGGGAGGCG
CCGCCGCACCCCCTCTAGCGGGCGCGGGGCGAAGCGGTGCGGCGCCGGCAGGAAGGAAATGGGCGGGGAG
GGCCTTCGTGCGTCGCCGCGCCGCCGTCCCCTTCTCCCTCTCCAGCCTCGGGGCTGTCCGCGGGGGGACG
GCTGCCTTCGGGGGGGACGGGGCAGGGCGGGGTTCGGCTTCTGGCGTGTGACCGGCGGCTCTAGAGCCTC
TGCTAACCATGTTCATGCCTTCTTCTTTTTCCTACAGCTCCTGGGCAACGTGCTGGTTATTGTGCTGTCT
CATCATTTTGGCAAAGAATTGCTCGATCGACGGTATCGATGCCACCATGGGAAATCAGCTTGCTGGCATT
GCTCCCTCCCAGATCCTTTCTGTAGAGAGTTATTTTTCAGATATTCATGACTTTGAATATGATAAAAGCC
TGGGGAGTACTCGGTTTTTTAAAGTTGCTCGAGCCAAGCACCGAGAAGGCCTGGTCGTTGTGAAGGTTTT
TGCAATTCAGGATCCCACATTGCCTTTAACCAGCTATAAACAAGAGCTGGAGGAACTGAAAATCAGGCTT
AATTCTGCACAGAATTGTCTACCTTTCCAGAAAGCATCAGAAAAAGCATCTGAGAAAGCAGCTATGCTCT
TTAGGCAGTATGTGCGAGACAATCTCTATGATCGCATCAGTACCCGTCCATTCTTGAATAACATTGAGAA
GCGCTGGATTGCTTTCCAGATCCTGACAGCTGTGGACCAAGCACACAAATCTGGAGTTCGTCATGGGGAC
ATCAAGACTGAGAATGTGATGGTCACCAGTTGGAATTGGGTTCTTCTAACTGATTTTGCCAGTTTTAAGC
CCACTTATCTTCCAGAAGACAACCCGGCAGATTTCAATTATTTCTTTGACACATCACGGAGGAGAACTTG
CTATATTGCTCCTGAACGTTTTGTTGATGGTGGGATGTTTGCCACTGAGTTAGAATATATGAGAGATCCT
TCAACTCCGCTTGTAGACTTAAATAGCAATCAGAGAACAAGAGGAGAGTTGAAGAGAGCAATGGACATCT
TTTCAGCAGGTTGTGTGATAGCTGAGCTTTTTACAGAAGGTGTACCATTATTTGATCTCTCTCAACTTTT
GGCTTATAGAAATGGACATTTTTTCCCTGAACAAGTGCTAAATAAAATTGAAGATCACAGTATCAGAGAA
TTGGTAACTCAGATGATTCACCGTGAGCCAGATAAACGTTTAGAGGCAGAAGATTACTTAAAACAGCAGC
GTGGCAATGCCTTTCCTGAAATATTTTACACTTTTCTTCAGCCCTACATGGCCCAGTTTGCCAAGGAAAC
GTTTCTTTCTGCAGATGAGCGTATTCTGGTTATACGGAAGGATTTGGGCAACATTATTCACAATCTCTGT
GGACATGATCTGCCAGAAAAAGCCGAAGGAGAGCCTAAGGAAAATGGGCTGGTTATCTTGGTATCTGTTA
TAACATCCTGCCTACAGACCCTTAAATACTGTGATTCCAAACTAGCTGCTTTGGAACTGATTCTTCATTT
GGCTCCAAGATTAAGTGTTGAAATCCTTTTGGATCGTATTACTCCATATCTTTTGCATTTCAGCAATGAC
TCTGTTCCTAGGGTGAGGGCTGAAGCCTTGAGGACGTTGACCAAAGTTCTTGCTCTCGTCAAAGAGGTTC
CTCGTAATGATATCAATATTTATCCGGAATACATTCTGCCAGGCATAGCCCACTTAGCCCAAGATGATGC
TACTATCGTTAGACTAGCCTATGCTGAAAACATAGCTCTGCTGGCAGAAACAGCTCTGAGATTCCTGGAA
TTAGTACAGTTAAAAAATCTTAATATGGAAAATGACCCCAATAATGAAGAAATAGATGAGGTTACACATC
CAAATGGAAATTATGACACAGAGCTGCAAGCCTTACATGAAATGGTCCAGCAGAAAGTTGTTACTTTGCT
AAGTGACCCTGAAAATATTGTAAAACAAACCTTGATGGAAAATGGAATAACACGGCTGTGTGTATTCTTT
GGACGTCAGAAAGCCAACGATGTTTTGTTGTCCCACATGATTACTTTCCTAAATGATAAGAATGATTGGC
ATCTACGTGGAGCATTTTTTGATAGTATAGTTGGTGTTGCTGCCTATGTTGGCTGGCAAAGCTCCTCAAT
TCTCAAGCCTCTGCTGCAACAAGGTCTTAGTGATGCTGAGGAATTTGTCATTGTGAAAGCTCTTTATGCC
CTTACTTGTATGTGCCAGTTAGGACTGCTACAAAAACCCCATGTTTACGAATTTGCCAGTGATATTGCCC
CCTTCCTGTGTCATCCCAATTTATGGATACGTTATGGTGCCGTGGGATTTATCACAGTGGTAGCTCGTCA
AATAAGTACAGCTGATGTCTACTGTAAACTGATGCCTTATCTTGACCCATATATTACCCAACCAATAATA
CAGATTGAAAGAAAACTTGTTCTGCTCAGTGTTTTAAAGGAACCAGTAAGTCGTTCTATATTTGATTATG
CTTTGAGGTCTAAAGATATTACTAGCTTGTTCAGACATCTTCACATGCGTCAGAAGAAACGAAATGGTTC
TCTTCCCGACTGCCCTCCGCCAGAGGATCCTGCCATAGCACAGCTTCTGAAGAAGTTGCTCTCACAGGGA
ATGACAGAGGAAGAGGAAGACAAACTTCTGGCACTGAAAGACTTCATGATGAAATCTAATAAAGCAAAGG
CCAATATAGTGGACCAGAGCCATCTTCATGATAGTAGTCAGAAAGGTGTAATTGACTTGGCAGCTTTAGG
CATAACTGGGAGACAAGTTGATCTTGTTAAAACCAAACAAGAACCAGATGACAAACGGGCCAGAAAACAT
GTAAAACAAGACTCAAATGTAAATGAAGAATGGAAAAGCATGTTTGGGTCACTGGACCCACCAAACATGC
CACAGGCCCTACCTAAAGGGAGTGATCAGGAGGTGATTCAGACTGGGAAACCTCCTCGTTCCGAGTCCTC
TGCTGGCATTTGTGTCCCTTTGTCAACTTCTTCACAGGTTCCAGAAGTGACAACTGTCCAAAATAAAAAA
CCAGTAATACCGGTTTTAAGTAGTACAATCTTACCATCCACCTATCAGATTCGAATTACAACTTGTAAAA
CTGAACTTCAGCAACTCATCCAGCAAAAGCGGGAGCAGTGCAATGCTGAGAGAATAGCTAAGCAGATGAT
GGAAAATGCTGAATGGGAGAGTAAACCACCACCACCTGGATGGCGTCCTAAAGGGCTGTTAGTTGCCCAT
CTTCATGAGCATAAATCTGCTGTGAATCGAATTAGAGTCTCTGATGAACACTCACTTTTTGCAACATGTT
CAAATGATGGCACAGTGAAAATCTGGAACAGTCAAAAGATGGAGGGGAAGACCACCACTACCAGATCTAT
TCTTACATACAGCCGAATTGGAGGACGAGTCAAGACGCTCACATTCTGCCAAGGCTCCCACTATTTAGCC
ATAGCATCTGATAATGGTGCTGTCCAGCTTCTTGGAATTGAGGCTTCTAAGCTGCCCAAGTCTCCTAAAA
TCCATCCTCTACAAAGCAGAATTCTAGATCAGAAGGAGGACGGTTGTGTTGTGGATATGCATCACTTCAA
CTCTGGAGCACAGTCTGTTCTTGCCTATGCCACTGTGAATGGCTCTCTGGTTGGCTGGGACCTTAGGTCT
TCAAGCAATGCGTGGACTTTAAAGCATGATTTAAAGTCGGGCCTCATCACTTCCTTTGCTGTGGACATCC
ACCAATGCTGGCTCTGCATTGGTACAAGCAGTGGCACCATGGCTTGTTGGGACATGAGGTTCCAGTTGCC
AATTTCAAGTCACTGTCATCCTTCCAGGGCTCGAATCAGACGCCTCTCAATGCACCCTCTGTATCAGTCC
TGGGTGATTGCAGCTGTTCAGGGCAACAACGAAGTGTCCATGTGGGACATGGAGACTGGTGACAGAAGAT
TTACTCTCTGGGCCAGCAGTGCACCACCACTTTCTGAATTACAGCCTTCTCCTCATAGCGTCCATGGTAT
CTACTGTAGTCCTGCAGATGGAAATCCTATCCTACTAACAGCTGGCTCAGATATGAAAATAAGGTTTTGG
GACTTGGCTTACCCAGAAAGGTCCTATGTTGTTGCAGGAAGTACTAGTTCCCCATCTGTGTCCTACTACA
GGAAAATAATTGAAGGCACTGAAGTTGTCCAGGAAATTCAGAATAAGCAGAAAGTAGGACCAAGTGATGA
CACCCCTCGAAGGGGCCCAGAGTCCCTGCCCGTGGGACATCATGACATCATCACTGATGTCGCCACATTC
CAGACCACACAGGGCTTCATCGTAACTGCTTCTAGAGATGGGATTGTGAAGGTGTGGAAATCTAGACCAA
CTACTGCCTCTGAAAATTTGTACTTTCAAGGCGAGTTGAAGACCACTGCTTCTGAAAACTTGTACTTCCA
AGGTGAGTTACTCGAGGGTGAATTGAAGACTGCTGCTTTGGCTCAACACGACGAAGCTAGATCCGGAGCA
GGGGCGGGTGCTAGCGAGAACCTGTACTTCCAGGGCGCCCACGATGAAGCCGTAGACAACAAATTCAACA
AAGAACAACAAAACGCGTTCTATGAGATCTTACATTTACCTAACTTAAACGAAGAACAACGAAACGCCTT
CATCCAAAGTTTAAAAGATGACCCAAGCCAAAGCGCTAACCTTTTAGCAGAAGCTAAAAAGCTAAATGAT
GCTCAGGCGCCGAAAGTAGACAACAAATTCAACAAAGAACAACAAAACGCGTTCTATGAGATCTTACATT
TACCTAACTTAAACGAAGAACAACGAAACGCCTTCATCCAAAGTTTAAAAGATGACCCAAGCCAAAGCGC
TAACCTTTTAGCAGAAGCTAAAAAGCTAAATGATGCTCAGGCGCCGAAAGTAGACGCGAATTCGTGAGCT
CGCGAACTCGAGGAATTCACTCCTCAGGTGCAGGCTGCCTATCAGAAGGTGGTGGCTGGTGTGGCCAATG
CCCTGGCTCACAAATACCACTGAGATCTTTTTCCCTCTGCCAAAAATTATGGGGACATCATGAAGCCCCT
TGAGCATCTGACTTCTGGCTAATAAAGGAAATTTATTTTCATTGCAATAGTGTGTTGGAATTTTTTGTGT
CTCTCACTCGGAAGGACATATGGGAGGGCAAATCATTTAAAACATCAGAATGAGTATTTGGTTTAGAGTT
TGGCAACATATGCCCATATGCTGGCTGCCATGAACAAAGGTTGGCTATAAAGAGGTCATCAGTATATGAA
ACAGCCCCCTGCTGTCCATTCCTTATTCCATAGAAAAGCCTTGACTTGAGGTTAGATTTTTTTTATATTT
TGTTTTGTGTTATTTTTTTCTTTAACATCCCTAAAATTTTCCTTACATGTTTTACTAGCCAGATTTTTCC
TCCTCTCCTGACTACTCCCAGTCATAGCTGTCCCTCTTCTCTTATGGAGATCCCTCGACCTGCAGCCCAA
GCTTGGCGTAATCATGGTCATAGCTGTTTCCTGTGTGAAATTGTTATCCGCTCACAATTCCACACAACAT
ACGAGCCGGAAGCATAAAGTGTAAAGCCTGGGGTGCCTAATGAGTGAGCTAACTCACATTAATTGCGTTG
CGCTCACTGCCCGCTTTCCAGTCGGGAAACCTGTCGTGCCAGCGGATCCGCATCTCAATTAGTCAGCAAC
CATAGTCCCGCCCCTAACTCCGCCCATCCCGCCCCTAACTCCGCCCAGTTCCGCCCATTCTCCGCCCCAT
GGCTGACTAATTTTTTTTATTTATGCAGAGGCCGAGGCCGCCTCGGCCTCTGAGCTATTCCAGAAGTAGT
GAGGAGGCTTTTTTGGAGGCCTAGGCTTTTGCAAAAAGCTAACTTGTTTATTGCAGCTTATAATGGTTAC
AAATAAAGCAATAGCATCACAAATTTCACAAATAAAGCATTTTTTTCACTGCATTCTAGTTGTGGTTTGT
CCAAACTCATCAATGTATCTTATCATGTCTGGATCCGCTGCATTAATGAATCGGCCAACGCGCGGGGAGA
GGCGGTTTGCGTATTGGGCGCTCTTCCGCTTCCTCGCTCACTGACTCGCTGCGCTCGGTCGTTCGGCTGC
GGCGAGCGGTATCAGCTCACTCAAAGGCGGTAATACGGTTATCCACAGAATCAGGGGATAACGCAGGAAA
GAACATGTGAGCAAAAGGCCAGCAAAAGGCCAGGAACCGTAAAAAGGCCGCGTTGCTGGCGTTTTTCCAT
AGGCTCCGCCCCCCTGACGAGCATCACAAAAATCGACGCTCAAGTCAGAGGTGGCGAAACCCGACAGGAC
TATAAAGATACCAGGCGTTTCCCCCTGGAAGCTCCCTCGTGCGCTCTCCTGTTCCGACCCTGCCGCTTAC
CGGATACCTGTCCGCCTTTCTCCCTTCGGGAAGCGTGGCGCTTTCTCATAGCTCACGCTGTAGGTATCTC
AGTTCGGTGTAGGTCGTTCGCTCCAAGCTGGGCTGTGTGCACGAACCCCCCGTTCAGCCCGACCGCTGCG
CCTTATCCGGTAACTATCGTCTTGAGTCCAACCCGGTAAGACACGACTTATCGCCACTGGCAGCAGCCAC
TGGTAACAGGATTAGCAGAGCGAGGTATGTAGGCGGTGCTACAGAGTTCTTGAAGTGGTGGCCTAACTAC
GGCTACACTAGAAGAACAGTATTTGGTATCTGCGCTCTGCTGAAGCCAGTTACCTTCGGAAAAAGAGTTG
GTAGCTCTTGATCCGGCAAACAAACCACCGCTGGTAGCGGTGGTTTTTTTGTTTGCAAGCAGCAGATTAC
GCGCAGAAAAAAAGGATCTCAAGAAGATCCTTTGATCTTTTCTACGGGGTCTGACGCTCAGTGGAACGAA
AACTCACGTTAAGGGATTTTGGTCATGAGATTATCAAAAAGGATCTTCACCTAGATCCTTTTAAATTAAA
AATGAAGTTTTAAATCAATCTAAAGTATATATGAGTAAACTTGGTCTGACAGTTACCAATGCTTAATCAG
TGAGGCACCTATCTCAGCGATCTGTCTATTTCGTTCATCCATAGTTGCCTGACTCCCCGTCGTGTAGATA
ACTACGATACGGGAGGGCTTACCATCTGGCCCCAGTGCTGCAATGATACCGCGAGACCCACGCTCACCGG
CTCCAGATTTATCAGCAATAAACCAGCCAGCCGGAAGGGCCGAGCGCAGAAGTGGTCCTGCAACTTTATC
CGCCTCCATCCAGTCTATTAATTGTTGCCGGGAAGCTAGAGTAAGTAGTTCGCCAGTTAATAGTTTGCGC
AACGTTGTTGCCATTGCTACAGGCATCGTGGTGTCACGCTCGTCGTTTGGTATGGCTTCATTCAGCTCCG
GTTCCCAACGATCAAGGCGAGTTACATGATCCCCCATGTTGTGCAAAAAAGCGGTTAGCTCCTTCGGTCC
TCCGATCGTTGTCAGAAGTAAGTTGGCCGCAGTGTTATCACTCATGGTTATGGCAGCACTGCATAATTCT
CTTACTGTCATGCCATCCGTAAGATGCTTTTCTGTGACTGGTGAGTACTCAACCAAGTCATTCTGAGAAT
AGTGTATGCGGCGACCGAGTTGCTCTTGCCCGGCGTCAATACGGGATAATACCGCGCCACATAGCAGAAC
TTTAAAAGTGCTCATCATTGGAAAACGTTCTTCGGGGCGAAAACTCTCAAGGATCTTACCGCTGTTGAGA
TCCAGTTCGATGTAACCCACTCGTGCACCCAACTGATCTTCAGCATCTTTTACTTTCACCAGCGTTTCTG
GGTGAGCAAAAACAGGAAGGCAAAATGCCGCAAAAAAGGGAATAAGGGCGACACGGAAATGTTGAATACT
CATACTCTTCCTTTTTCAATATTATTGAAGCATTTATCAGGGTTATTGTCTCATGAGCGGATACATATTT
GAATGTATTTAGAAAAATAAACAAATAGGGGTTCCGCGCACATTTCCCCGAAAAGTGCCACCTG
Features (pLannotate 1.2.2; 26 found; start..end, strand, type, name):
      2..381     +  enhancer       CMV enhancer: human cytomegalovirus immediate early enhancer
    382..585     +  promoter       CMV promoter: human cytomegalovirus (CMV) immediate early promoter
    587..606     +  promoter       PLtetO-1 promoter (fragment): modified phage lambda PL promoter with tet operator sites (Lutz and Bujard, 1997)
    608..627     +  promoter       PLtetO-1 promoter (fragment): modified phage lambda PL promoter with tet operator sites (Lutz and Bujard, 1997)
    635..668     +  promoter       TRE3GV promoter (fragment): 3rd-generation Tet-responsive promoter that can be activated by binding of Tet-On® 3G, optimized for retroviral and lentiviral vectors
    757..3417    +  CDS            PIK3C3 (sequence withheld): PK3C3_HUMAN - Also known as VPS34 From Homo sapiens (Human).
   3464..3575    +  polyA_signal   bGH poly(A) signal: bovine growth hormone polyadenylation signal
   3745..4048    +  enhancer       CMV enhancer: human cytomegalovirus immediate early enhancer
   4050..4327    +  promoter       chicken β-actin promoter: No description available
   4328..5344    +  intron         chimeric intron: chimera between introns from chicken β-actin and rabbit β-globin
   5424..9497    +  CDS            PIK3R4: PI3R4_HUMAN - Also known as VPS15 From Homo sapiens (Human).
   9702..9872    +  CDS            ProtA: IgG-binding unit of Staphylococcus aureus protein A
   9876..10046   +  CDS            ProtA: IgG-binding unit of Staphylococcus aureus protein A
  10080..10157   +  CDS            HBB (fragment): HBB_PONPY - Experimental evidence at transcript level: Swiss-Prot protein existence level 2. Involved in oxygen transport from the lung to the various peripheral tissues. From Pongo pygmaeus (Bornean orangutan).
  10228..10283   +  polyA_signal   β-globin poly(A) signal: rabbit β-globin polyadenylation signal (Gil and Proudfoot, 1987)
  10666..10688   -  protein_bind   lac operator (fragment): The lac repressor binds to the lac operator to inhibit transcription in E. coli. This inhibition can be relieved by adding lactose or isopropyl-β-D-thiogalactopyranoside (IPTG). lac repressor encoded by lacI
  10692..10722   -  promoter       lac promoter: promoter for the E. coli lac operon
  10737..10758   -  protein_bind   CAP binding site: CAP binding activates transcription in the presence of cAMP. E. coli catabolite activator protein
  10771..10810   -  CDS            lacI (fragment): lac repressor; lacI; The lac repressor binds to the lac operator to inhibit transcription in E. coli. This inhibition can be relieved by adding lactose or isopropyl-β-D-thiogalactopyranoside (IPTG).
  10817..10839   +  promoter       SV40 promoter (fragment): SV40 enhancer and early promoter
  10863..10998   +  rep_origin     SV40 ori: SV40 origin of replication
  11018..11152   +  polyA_signal   SV40 poly(A) signal: SV40 polyadenylation signal
  11154..11208   -  CDS            lacI (fragment): lac repressor; lacI; The lac repressor binds to the lac operator to inhibit transcription in E. coli. This inhibition can be relieved by adding lactose or isopropyl-β-D-thiogalactopyranoside (IPTG).
  11391..11979   -  rep_origin     ori: high-copy-number ColE1/pMB1/pBR322/pUC origin of replication
  12150..13010   -  CDS            AmpR: β-lactamase; bla; confers resistance to ampicillin, carbenicillin, and related antibiotics
  13011..13115   -  promoter       AmpR promoter: bla
