[The description below was written by a language model from this plasmid's Addgene catalogue record and pLannotate feature annotations shown in this document.]
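Description:
pYO1025 is a 13.1 kb mammalian expression plasmid built on a pCAG backbone that co-expresses two human subunits of the class III phosphatidylinositol 3-kinase complex from separate cassettes on one molecule. It is propagated in E. coli through a high-copy ColE1/pUC-type origin and selected with ampicillin via the β-lactamase gene. The backbone also carries an SV40 origin, which can support episomal replication in cells expressing large T antigen, along with residual lac promoter/operator and lacI fragments that are cloning-vector remnants. No mammalian selection marker is annotated, consistent with transient transfection use.

The first cassette places full-length human VPS34 (PIK3C3), the catalytic lipid kinase, under the CMV immediate-early enhancer and promoter and terminates it with a bGH polyadenylation signal. Short tet operator-like fragments are annotated just downstream of the CMV promoter, suggesting a tetracycline-repressible CMV/TetO-type promoter, although the catalogue lists it simply as CMV. The second cassette uses the CAG promoter (CMV enhancer, chicken β-actin promoter and a chimeric β-actin/β-globin intron) to drive human VPS15 (PIK3R4), the regulatory partner of VPS34, followed by a rabbit β-globin poly(A) signal. VPS15 carries a C-terminal 3xTEV-ZZ tag. The ZZ portion appears in the feature table as two tandem IgG-binding units of Staphylococcus aureus protein A, while the TEV protease sites recorded in the catalogue are not separately annotated.

Because only VPS15 is tagged, capture on IgG resin should co-purify the associated untagged VPS34, and TEV cleavage can then release the complex from the resin. The plasmid is intended for producing the VPS34–VPS15 core in mammalian cells, and the associated publication concerns characterization of autophagic VPS34 complexes.
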