Addgene plasmid #235705: pYO1025
Purpose: Expression of FL human VPS34 and human VPS15-ZZ in mammalian cells
Depositing lab: Roger Williams. Depositing organization: MRC Laboratory of Molecular Biology. Publication: Characterization of Atg38 and NRBF2, a fifth subunit of the autophagic Vps34/PIK3C3 complex. Ohashi Y, Soler N, Garcia Ortegon M, Zhang L, Kirsten ML, Perisic O, Masson GR, Burke JE, Jakobi AJ, Apostolakis AA, Johnson CM, Ohashi M, Ktistakis NT, Sachse C, Williams RL. Autophagy. 2016 Nov;12(11):2129-2144. doi: 10.1080/15548627.2016.1226736. Epub 2016 Sep 14. PubMed 27630019.
Backbone
  Vector backbone: pCAG
  Vector type: Mammalian Expression
Growth in bacteria
  Bacterial resistance: Ampicillin, 100 μg/mL
  Growth temperature: 37°C
  Growth strain: DH5alpha
  Growth instructions: Depositing lab also recommends XL10-gold E. coli for transformation.
  Copy number: High Copy
Gene/Insert 1
  Gene/Insert name: VPS34
  Species: H. sapiens (human)
  Entrez Gene: PIK3C3 (a.k.a. VPS34, Vps34, hVps34)
  Promoter: CMV
  Cloning method: Ligation Independent Cloning
  Sequencing primers: 5′ n/a
Gene/Insert 2
  Gene/Insert name: VPS15
  Species: H. sapiens (human)
  Entrez Gene: PIK3R4 (a.k.a. VPS15, p150)
  Promoter: CAG
  Tag / fusion protein: 3xTEV-ZZ (C terminal on insert)
  Cloning method: Ligation Independent Cloning
  Sequencing primers: 5′ n/a
Terms and licenses: Academic/Nonprofit Terms; Industry Terms: Not Available to Industry
Depositor comments: For other work using this plasmid, please see Ohashi and Tremel et al. 2020 PMID 32602837; Tremel et al. 2021 PMID 33692360; Buckles et al. 2020 PMID 33137306
How to cite: pYO1025 was a gift from Roger Williams (Addgene plasmid # 235705 ; http://n2t.net/addgene:235705 ; RRID:Addgene_235705)
